>Addgene plasmid #90644 | CTPS1 E11.3 gRNA | addgene full sequence | sequence record 183339 | Addgene NGS Result
TGAGCTGATACCGCTCGCCGCAGCCGAACGACCGAGCGCAGCGAGTCAGTGAGCGAGGAAGCGGAAGAGC
GCCCAATACGCAAACCGCCTCTCCCCGCGCGTTGGCCGATTCATTAATGCAGCTGGCACGACAGGTTTCC
CGACTGGAAAGCGGGCAGTGAGCGCAACGCAATTAATGTGAGTTAGCTCACTCATTAGGCACCCCAGGCT
TTACACTTTATGCTTCCGGCTCGTATGTTGTGTGGAATTGTGAGCGGATAACAATTTCACACAGGAAACA
GCTATGACCATGATTACGCCAAGCGCGCAATTAACCCTCACTAAAGGGAACAAAAGCTGGAGCTGCAAGC
TTAATGTAGTCTTATGCAATACTCTTGTAGTCTTGCAACATGGTAACGATGAGTTAGCAACATGCCTTAC
AAGGAGAGAAAAAGCACCGTGCATGCCGATTGGTGGAAGTAAGGTGGTACGATCGTGCCTTATTAGGAAG
GCAACAGACGGGTCTGACATGGATTGGACGAACCACTGAATTGCCGCATTGCAGAGATATTGTATTTAAG
TGCCTAGCTCGATACATAAACGGGTCTCTCTGGTTAGACCAGATCTGAGCCTGGGAGCTCTCTGGCTAAC
TAGGGAACCCACTGCTTAAGCCTCAATAAAGCTTGCCTTGAGTGCTTCAAGTAGTGTGTGCCCGTCTGTT
GTGTGACTCTGGTAACTAGAGATCCCTCAGACCCTTTTAGTCAGTGTGGAAAATCTCTAGCAGTGGCGCC
CGAACAGGGACTTGAAAGCGAAAGGGAAACCAGAGGAGCTCTCTCGACGCAGGACTCGGCTTGCTGAAGC
GCGCACGGCAAGAGGCGAGGGGCGGCGACTGGTGAGTACGCCAAAAATTTTGACTAGCGGAGGCTAGAAG
GAGAGAGATGGGTGCGAGAGCGTCAGTATTAAGCGGGGGAGAATTAGATCGCGATGGGAAAAAATTCGGT
TAAGGCCAGGGGGAAAGAAAAAATATAAATTAAAACATATAGTATGGGCAAGCAGGGAGCTAGAACGATT
CGCAGTTAATCCTGGCCTGTTAGAAACATCAGAAGGCTGTAGACAAATACTGGGACAGCTACAACCATCC
CTTCAGACAGGATCAGAAGAACTTAGATCATTATATAATACAGTAGCAACCCTCTATTGTGTGCATCAAA
GGATAGAGATAAAAGACACCAAGGAAGCTTTAGACAAGATAGAGGAAGAGCAAAACAAAAGTAAGACCAC
CGCACAGCAAGCGGCCGCTGATCTTCAGACCTGGAGGAGGAGATATGAGGGACAATTGGAGAAGTGAATT
ATATAAATATAAAGTAGTAAAAATTGAACCATTAGGAGTAGCACCCACCAAGGCAAAGAGAAGAGTGGTG
CAGAGAGAAAAAAGAGCAGTGGGAATAGGAGCTTTGTTCCTTGGGTTCTTGGGAGCAGCAGGAAGCACTA
TGGGCGCAGCGTCAATGACGCTGACGGTACAGGCCAGACAATTATTGTCTGGTATAGTGCAGCAGCAGAA
CAATTTGCTGAGGGCTATTGAGGCGCAACAGCATCTGTTGCAACTCACAGTCTGGGGCATCAAGCAGCTC
CAGGCAAGAATCCTGGCTGTGGAAAGATACCTAAAGGATCAACAGCTCCTGGGGATTTGGGGTTGCTCTG
GAAAACTCATTTGCACCACTGCTGTGCCTTGGAATGCTAGTTGGAGTAATAAATCTCTGGAACAGATTTG
GAATCACACGACCTGGATGGAGTGGGACAGAGAAATTAACAATTACACAAGCTTAATACACTCCTTAATT
GAAGAATCGCAAAACCAGCAAGAAAAGAATGAACAAGAATTATTGGAATTAGATAAATGGGCAAGTTTGT
GGAATTGGTTTAACATAACAAATTGGCTGTGGTATATAAAATTATTCATAATGATAGTAGGAGGCTTGGT
AGGTTTAAGAATAGTTTTTGCTGTACTTTCTATAGTGAATAGAGTTAGGCAGGGATATTCACCATTATCG
TTTCAGACCCACCTCCCAACCCCGAGGGGACCCAGAGAGGGCCTATTTCCCATGATTCCTTCATATTTGC
ATATACGATACAAGGCTGTTAGAGAGATAATTAGAATTAATTTGACTGTAAACACAAAGATATTAGTACA
AAATACGTGACGTAGAAAGTAATAATTTCTTGGGTAGTTTGCAGTTTTAAAATTATGTTTTAAAATGGAC
TATCATATGCTTACCGTAACTTGAAAGTATTTCGATTTCTTGGCTTTATATATCTTGTGGAAAGGACGAA
ACACCGCCTGCATCAATGTTAATGTAGTTTAAGAGCTATGCTGGAAACAGCATAGCAAGTTTAAATAAGG
CTAGTCCGTTATCAACTTGAAAAAGTGGCACCGAGTCGGTGCTTTTTTTGAATTCTAGATCTTGAGACAA
ATGGCAGTATTCATCCACAATTTTAAAAGAAAAGGGGGGATTGGGGGGTACAGTGCAGGGGAAAGAATAG
TAGACATAATAGCAACAGACATACAAACTAAAGAATTACAAAAACAAATTACAAAAATTCAAAATTTTCG
GGTTTATTACAGGGACAGCAGAGATCCACTTTGGCGCCGGCTCGAGTGGCTCCGGTGCCCGTCAGTGGGC
AGAGCGCACATCGCCCACAGTCCCCGAGAAGTTGGGGGGAGGGGTCGGCAATTGAACCGGTGCCTAGAGA
AGGTGGCGCGGGGTAAACTGGGAAAGTGATGTCGTGTACTGGCTCCGCCTTTTTCCCGAGGGTGGGGGAG
AACCGTATATAAGTGCAGTAGTCGCCGTGAACGTTCTTTTTCGCAACGGGTTTGCCGCCAGAACACAGGT
GTCGTGACGCGGGATCCGCCACCATGACCGAGTACAAGCCCACGGTGCGCCTCGCCACCCGCGACGACGT
CCCCAGGGCCGTACGCACCCTCGCCGCCGCGTTCGCCGACTACCCCGCCACGCGCCACACCGTCGATCCG
GACCGCCACATCGAGCGGGTCACCGAGCTGCAAGAACTCTTCCTCACGCGCGTCGGGCTCGACATCGGCA
AGGTGTGGGTCGCGGACGACGGCGCCGCGGTGGCGGTCTGGACCACGCCGGAGAGCGTCGAAGCGGGGGC
GGTGTTCGCCGAGATCGGCCCGCGCATGGCCGAGTTGAGCGGTTCCCGGCTGGCCGCGCAGCAACAGATG
GAAGGCCTCCTGGCGCCGCACCGGCCCAAGGAGCCCGCGTGGTTCCTGGCCACCGTCGGAGTCTCGCCCG
ACCACCAGGGCAAGGGTCTGGGCAGCGCCGTCGTGCTCCCCGGAGTGGAGGCGGCCGAGCGCGCCGGGGT
GCCCGCCTTCCTGGAGACCTCCGCGCCCCGCAACCTCCCCTTCTACGAGCGGCTCGGCTTCACCGTCACC
GCCGACGTCGAGGTGCCCGAAGGACCGCGCACCTGGTGCATGACCCGCAAGCCCGGTGCCTGAACGCGTT
AAGTCGACAATCAACCTCTGGATTACAAAATTTGTGAAAGATTGACTGGTATTCTTAACTATGTTGCTCC
TTTTACGCTATGTGGATACGCTGCTTTAATGCCTTTGTATCATGCTATTGCTTCCCGTATGGCTTTCATT
TTCTCCTCCTTGTATAAATCCTGGTTGCTGTCTCTTTATGAGGAGTTGTGGCCCGTTGTCAGGCAACGTG
GCGTGGTGTGCACTGTGTTTGCTGACGCAACCCCCACTGGTTGGGGCATTGCCACCACCTGTCAGCTCCT
TTCCGGGACTTTCGCTTTCCCCCTCCCTATTGCCACGGCGGAACTCATCGCCGCCTGCCTTGCCCGCTGC
TGGACAGGGGCTCGGCTGTTGGGCACTGACAATTCCGTGGTGTTGTCGGGGAAATCATCGTCCTTTCCTT
GGCTGCTCGCCTGTGTTGCCACCTGGATTCTGCGCGGGACGTCCTTCTGCTACGTCCCTTCGGCCCTCAA
TCCAGCGGACCTTCCTTCCCGCGGCCTGCTGCCGGCTCTGCGGCCTCTTCCGCGTCTTCGCCTTCGCCCT
CAGACGAGTCGGATCTCCCTTTGGGCCGCCTCCCCGCGTCGACTTTAAGACCAATGACTTACAAGGCAGC
TGTAGATCTTAGCCACTTTTTAAAAGAAAAGGGGGGACTGGAAGGGCTAATTCACTCCCAACGAAGACAA
GATCTGCTTTTTGCTTGTACTGGGTCTCTCTGGTTAGACCAGATCTGAGCCTGGGAGCTCTCTGGCTAAC
TAGGGAACCCACTGCTTAAGCCTCAATAAAGCTTGCCTTGAGTGCTTCAAGTAGTGTGTGCCCGTCTGTT
GTGTGACTCTGGTAACTAGAGATCCCTCAGACCCTTTTAGTCAGTGTGGAAAATCTCTAGCAGTACGTAT
AGTAGTTCATGTCATCTTATTATTCAGTATTTATAACTTGCAAAGAAATGAATATCAGAGAGTGAGAGGA
ACTTGTTTATTGCAGCTTATAATGGTTACAAATAAAGCAATAGCATCACAAATTTCACAAATAAAGCATT
TTTTTCACTGCATTCTAGTTGTGGTTTGTCCAAACTCATCAATGTATCTTATCATGTCTGGCTCTAGCTA
TCCCGCCCCTAACTCCGCCCATCCCGCCCCTAACTCCGCCCAGTTCCGCCCATTCTCCGCCCCATGGCTG
ACTAATTTTTTTTATTTATGCAGAGGCCGAGGCCGCCTCGGCCTCTGAGCTATTCCAGAAGTAGTGAGGA
GGCTTTTTTGGAGGCCTAGGGACGTACCCAATTCGCCCTATAGTGAGTCGTATTACGCGCGCTCACTGGC
CGTCGTTTTACAACGTCGTGACTGGGAAAACCCTGGCGTTACCCAACTTAATCGCCTTGCAGCACATCCC
CCTTTCGCCAGCTGGCGTAATAGCGAAGAGGCCCGCACCGATCGCCCTTCCCAACAGTTGCGCAGCCTGA
ATGGCGAATGGG
[124 nt withheld, positions 4983-5106]
C
[91 nt withheld, positions 5108-5198]
A
[49 nt withheld, positions 5200-5248]
CCTTTGACGTTGGAGTCCACGTTCTTT
[37 nt withheld, positions 5276-5312]
ACCCTATCTCGGTCTATTCTTTTGATTTATAAGGGATTTTGCCGATTTCGGCCTATTGGTTAAAAAATGA
GCTGATTTAACAAAAATTTAACGCGAATTTTAACAAAATATTAACGCTTACAATTTAGGTGGCACTTTTC
GGGGAAATGTGCGCGGAACCCCTATTTGTTTATTTTTCTAAATACATTCAAATATGTATCCGCTCATGAG
ACAATAACCCTGATAAATGCTTCAATAATATTGAAAAAGGAAGAGTATGAGTATTCAACATTTCCGTGTC
GCCCTTATTCCCTTTTTTGCGGCATTTTGCCTTCCTGTTTTTGCTCACCCAGAAACGCTGGTGAAAGTAA
AAGATGCTGAAGATCAGTTGGGTGCACGAGTGGGTTACATCGAACTGGATCTCAACAGCGGTAAGATCCT
TGAGAGTTTTCGCCCCGAAGAACGTTTTCCAATGATGAGCACTTTTAAAGTTCTGCTATGTGGCGCGGTA
TTATCCCGTATTGACGCCGGGCAAGAGCAACTCGGTCGCCGCATACACTATTCTCAGAATGACTTGGTTG
AGTACTCACCAGTCACAGAAAAGCATCTTACGGATGGCATGACAGTAAGAGAATTATGCAGTGCTGCCAT
AACCATGAGTGATAACACTGCGGCCAACTTACTTCTGACAACGATCGGAGGACCGAAGGAGCTAACCGCT
TTTTTGCACAACATGGGGGATCATGTAACTCGCCTTGATCGTTGGGAACCGGAGCTGAATGAAGCCATAC
CAAACGACGAGCGTGACACCACGATGCCTGTAGCAATGGCAACAACGTTGCGCAAACTATTAACTGGCGA
ACTACTTACTCTAGCTTCCCGGCAACAATTAATAGACTGGATGGAGGCGGATAAAGTTGCAGGACCACTT
CTGCGCTCGGCCCTTCCGGCTGGCTGGTTTATTGCTGATAAATCTGGAGCCGGTGAGCGTGGGTCTCGCG
GTATCATTGCAGCACTGGGGCCAGATGGTAAGCCCTCCCGTATCGTAGTTATCTACACGACGGGGAGTCA
GGCAACTATGGATGAACGAAATAGACAGATCGCTGAGATAGGTGCCTCACTGATTAAGCATTGGTAACTG
TCAGACCAAGTTTACTCATATATACTTTAGATTGATTTAAAACTTCATTTTTAATTTAAAAGGATCTAGG
TGAAGATCCTTTTTGATAATCTCATGACCAAAATCCCTTAACGTGAGTTTTCGTTCCACTGAGCGTCAGA
CCCCGTAGAAAAGATCAAAGGATCTTCTTGAGATCCTTTTTTTCTGCGCGTAATCTGCTGCTTGCAAACA
AAAAAACCACCGCTACCAGCGGTGGTTTGTTTGCCGGATCAAGAGCTACCAACTCTTTTTCCGAAGGTAA
CTGGCTTCAGCAGAGCGCAGATACCAAATACTGTTCTTCTAGTGTAGCCGTAGTTAGGCCACCACTTCAA
GAACTCTGTAGCACCGCCTACATACCTCGCTCTGCTAATCCTGTTACCAGTGGCTGCTGCCAGTGGCGAT
AAGTCGTGTCTTACCGGGTTGGACTCAAGACGATAGTTACCGGATAAGGCGCAGCGGTCGGGCTGAACGG
GGGGTTCGTGCACACAGCCCAGCTTGGAGCGAACGACCTACACCGAACTGAGATACCTACAGCGTGAGCT
ATGAGAAAGCGCCACGCTTCCCGAAGGGAGAAAGGCGGACAGGTATCCGGTAAGCGGCAGGGTCGGAACA
GGAGAGCGCACGAGGGAGCTTCCAGGGGGAAACGCCTGGTATCTTTATAGTCCTGTCGGGTTTCGCCACC
TCTGACTTGAGCGTCGATTTTTGTGATGCTCGTCAGGGGGGCGGAGCCTATGGAAAAACGCCAGCAACGC
GGCCTTTTTACGGTTCCTGGCCTTTTGCTGGCCTTTTGCTCACATGTTCTTTCCTGCGTTATCCCCTGAT
TCTGTGGATAACCGTATTACCGCCTTTGAG
Features (pLannotate 1.2.2; 28 found; start..end, strand, type, name):
      1..67      +  rep_origin     RSF ori (fragment): Plasmids containing the RSF 1030 origin of replication can be propagated in E. coli cells that contain additional plasmids with compatible origins.
     69..161     +  CDS            lacI (fragment): lac repressor; lacI; The lac repressor binds to the lac operator to inhibit transcription in E. coli. This inhibition can be relieved by adding lactose or isopropyl-β-D-thiogalactopyranoside (IPTG).
    174..195     +  protein_bind   CAP binding site: CAP binding activates transcription in the presence of cAMP. E. coli catabolite activator protein
    210..240     +  promoter       lac promoter: promoter for the E. coli lac operon
    248..264     +  protein_bind   lac operator: The lac repressor binds to the lac operator to inhibit transcription in E. coli. This inhibition can be relieved by adding lactose or isopropyl-β-D-thiogalactopyranoside (IPTG). lac repressor encoded by lacI
    309..327     +  promoter       T3 promoter: promoter for bacteriophage T3 RNA polymerase
    355..581     +  promoter       RSV promoter: Rous sarcoma virus enhancer/promoter
    582..762     +  LTR            5' LTR (truncated): truncated 5' long terminal repeat (LTR) from HIV-1
    809..934     +  misc_feature   HIV-1 Ψ: packaging signal of human immunodeficiency virus type 1
    918..1281    +  CDS            HIV-1 gag (fragment): gag protein from human immunodeficiency virus 1; gag
   1427..1660    +  misc_feature   RRE: The Rev response element (RRE) of HIV-1 allows for Rev-dependent mRNA export from the nucleus to the cytoplasm.
   2037..2063    +  CDS            Rev (fragment): human immunodeficiency virus 1 (HIV-1) Rev protein; rev; enhances nuclear export of unspliced and incompletely spliced viral mRNAs
   2067..2307    +  promoter       U6 promoter: RNA polymerase III promoter for human U6 snRNA
   2355..2422    +  misc_RNA       tracrRNA (fragment): trans-activating CRISPR RNA for the Streptococcus pyogenes CRISPR/Cas9 system
   2471..2588    +  misc_feature   cPPT/CTS: central polypurine tract and central termination sequence of HIV-1
   2657..2868    +  promoter       EF-1α core promoter: core promoter for human elongation factor EF-1α
   2894..3493    +  CDS            PuroR (fragment): puromycin N-acetyltransferase; pac from Streptomyces; confers resistance to puromycin
   3509..4097    +  misc_feature   WPRE: woodchuck hepatitis virus posttranscriptional regulatory element
   4148..4167    +  misc_feature   cPPT/CTS (fragment): central polypurine tract and central termination sequence of HIV-1
   4169..4402    +  LTR            3' LTR (ΔU3): self-inactivating 3' long terminal repeat (LTR) from HIV-1
   4480..4601    +  polyA_signal   SV40 poly(A) signal: SV40 polyadenylation signal
   4641..4776    +  rep_origin     SV40 ori: SV40 origin of replication
   4797..4815    -  promoter       T7 promoter: promoter for bacteriophage T7 RNA polymerase
   4823..4978    +  CDS            lacZα (fragment): LacZα fragment of β-galactosidase; lacZ fragment
   4983..5411    +  rep_origin     f1 ori (sequence partly withheld): f1 bacteriophage origin of replication; arrow indicates direction of (+) strand synthesis
   5464..5568    +  promoter       AmpR promoter: bla
   5569..6429    +  CDS            AmpR: β-lactamase; bla; confers resistance to ampicillin, carbenicillin, and related antibiotics
   6600..7188    +  rep_origin     ori: high-copy-number ColE1/pMB1/pBR322/pUC origin of replication
