[The description below was written by a language model from this plasmid's Addgene catalogue record and pLannotate feature annotations shown in this document.]
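Description:
CTPS1 E11.3 gRNA is a third-generation lentiviral CRISPR guide RNA plasmid built on the pLenti-sgRNA backbone and designed to target human CTPS1. It is propagated in E. coli under ampicillin selection, with AmpR and a high-copy ColE1/pUC-type origin annotated in the sequence; an f1 ori, an SV40 ori and remnants of lac/lacZα cloning-vector sequence are also present. The sequenced record is 7,302 nt, which is shorter than the catalogued backbone size of 9,151 bp. The record does not explain the difference, although loss of a stuffer between the BsmBI sites on guide insertion would be one plausible cause.

The viral cassette has the usual self-inactivating architecture. An RSV promoter replaces the U3 region of a truncated HIV-1 5' LTR, making genomic RNA transcription Tat-independent. It is followed by the Ψ packaging signal with a gag fragment, the RRE for Rev-dependent export, a cPPT/CTS, WPRE and a ΔU3 3' LTR with a downstream SV40 poly(A) signal. Within this frame, a human U6 RNA polymerase III promoter drives the CTPS1-specific spacer, which was cloned between BsmBI sites that were destroyed in the process and is fused to the Streptococcus pyogenes sgRNA scaffold (annotated as a tracrRNA fragment). A separate EF-1α core promoter expresses puromycin N-acetyltransferase so that transduced mammalian cells can be selected.

No Cas9 is encoded, so the nuclease must be supplied separately, for example by a Cas9-expressing cell line. The plasmid belongs to a series of guides used in a large-scale analysis of cell-cycle gene knockouts in human cells, and it serves to generate CTPS1 knockouts after lentiviral delivery.
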