Addgene plasmid #90644: CTPS1 E11.3 gRNA
Purpose: 3rd generation lentiviral gRNA plasmid targeting human CTPS1
Depositing lab: Iain Cheeseman. Depositing organization: Whitehead Institute for Biomedical Research. Publication: Large-Scale Analysis of CRISPR/Cas9 Cell-Cycle Knockouts Reveals the Diversity of p53-Dependent Responses to Cell-Cycle Defects. McKinley KL, Cheeseman IM. Dev Cell. 2017 Feb 27;40(4):405-420.e2. doi: 10.1016/j.devcel.2017.01.012. Epub 2017 Feb 16. PubMed 28216383.
Backbone
  Vector backbone: pLenti-sgRNA
  Backbone manufacturer: Eric Lander & David Sabatini labs (Addgene plasmid #71409)
  Backbone size w/o insert (bp): 9151
  Vector type: Lentiviral, CRISPR
  Selectable markers: Puromycin
Growth in bacteria
  Bacterial resistance: Ampicillin, 100 μg/mL
  Growth temperature: 37°C
  Growth strain: NEB Stable
  Copy number: Unknown
Gene/Insert
  Gene/Insert name: CTPS1 (Guide Designation E11.3) (alt name: pKMKO series)
  gRNA/shRNA sequence: CACCgCCTGCATCAATGTTAATGTA
  Species: H. sapiens (human)
  Promoter: U6
  Cloning method: Restriction Enzyme; 5′ cloning site BsmBI (destroyed during cloning); 3′ cloning site BsmBI (destroyed during cloning)
  Sequencing primers: 5′ hU6-F (5'-GAGGGCCTATTTCCCATGATT-3'); 3′ EF1a-R (5'-CACGGCGACTACTGCACTTA-3')
Terms and licenses: Academic/Nonprofit Terms; Industry Terms: Not Available to Industry
Depositor comments: Please note that gRNA target sequence listed is not strictly the 20nt spacer sequence, but also contains the 5' BsmBI overhang. For more information about knockout human cell lines generated using this plasmid, please see http://cellcycleknockouts.wi.mit.edu/ .
How to cite: CTPS1 E11.3 gRNA was a gift from Iain Cheeseman (Addgene plasmid # 90644 ; http://n2t.net/addgene:90644 ; RRID:Addgene_90644)
